>Addgene plasmid #90952 | pKD182 | addgene full sequence | sequence record 178321 | Addgene NGS Result
AGCAAGCGAACCGGAATTGCCAGCTGGGGCGCCCTCTGGTAAGGTTGGGAAGCCCTGCAAAGTAAACTGG
ATGGCTTTCTTGCCGCCAAGGATCTGATGGCGCAGGGGATCAAGATCTGATCAAGAGACAGGATGAGGAT
CGTTTCGTATGAGGGAAGCGGTGATCGCCGAAGTATCGACTCAACTATCAGAGGTAGTTGGCGTCATCGA
GCGCCATCTCGAACCGACGTTGCTGGCCGTACATTTGTACGGCTCCGCAGTGGATGGCGGCCTGAAGCCA
CACAGTGATATTGATTTGCTGGTTACGGTGACCGTAAGGCTTGATGAAACAACGCGGCGAGCTTTGATCA
ACGACCTTTTGGAAACTTCGGCTTCCCCTGGAGAGAGCGAGATTCTCCGCGCTGTAGAAGTCACCATTGT
TGTGCACGACGACATCATTCCGTGGCGTTATCCAGCTAAGCGCGAACTGCAATTTGGAGAATGGCAGCGC
AATGACATTCTTGCAGGTATCTTCGAGCCAGCCACGATCGACATTGATCTGGCTATCTTGCTGACAAAAG
CAAGAGAACATAGCGTTGCCTTGGTAGGTCCAGCGGCGGAGGAACTCTTTGATCCGGTTCCTGAACAGGA
TCTATTTGAGGCGCTAAATGAAACCTTAACGCTATGGAACTCGCCGCCCGACTGGGCTGGCGATGAGCGA
AATGTAGTGCTTACGTTGTCCCGCATTTGGTACAGCGCAGTAACCGGCAAAATCGCGCCGAAGGATGTCG
CTGCCGACTGGGCAATGGAGCGCCTGCCGGCCCAGTATCAGCCCGTCATACTTGAAGCTAGACAGGCTTA
TCTTGGACAAGAAGAAGATCGCTTGGCCTCGCGCGCAGATCAGTTGGAAGAATTTGTCCACTACGTGAAA
GGCGAGATCACCAAGGTAGTCGGCAAATAAGAGCTCGCTTGGACTCCTGTTGATAGATCCAGTAATGACC
TCAGAACTCCATCTGGATTTGTTCAGAACGCTCGGTTGCCGCCGGGCGTTTTTTATTGGTGAGAATCCAA
GCACTAGTAACAACTTATATCGTATGGGGCTGACTTCAGGTGCTACATTTGAAGAGATAAATTGCACTGA
AATCTAGTAATATTTTATCTGATTAATAAGATGATCTTCTTGAGATCGTTTTGGTCTGCGCGTAATCTCT
TGCTCTGAAAACGAAAAAACCGCCTTGCAGGGCGGTTTTTCGAAGGTTCTCTGAGCTACCAACTCTTTGA
ACCGAGGTAACTGGCTTGGAGGAGCGCAGTCACCAAAACTTGTCCTTTCAGTTTAGCCTTAACCGGCGCA
TGACTTCAAGACTAACTCCTCTAAATCAATTACCAGTGGCTGCTGCCAGTGGTGCTTTTGCATGTCTTTC
CGGGTTGGACTCAAGACGATAGTTACCGGATAAGGCGCAGCGGTCGGACTGAACGGGGGGTTCGTGCATA
CAGTCCAGCTTGGAGCGAACTGCCTACCCGGAACTGAGTGTCAGGCGTGGAATGAGACAAACGCGGCCAT
AACAGCGGAATGACACCGGTAAACCGAAAGGCAGGAACAGGAGAGCGCACGAGGGAGCCGCCAGGGGGAA
ACGCCTGGTATCTTTATAGTCCTGTCGGGTTTCGCCACCACTGATTTGAGCGTCAGATTTCGTGATGCTT
GTCAGGGGGGCGGAGCCTATGGAAAAACGGCTTTGCCGCGGCCCTCTCACTTCCCTGTTAAGTATCTTCC
TGGCATCTTCCGGGAAATCTCCGCCCCGTTCGTAAGCCATTTCCGCTCGCCGCAGTCGAACGACCGAGCG
TAGCGAGTCAGTGAGCGAGGAAGCGGAATATATCCCGAAGCGGCATGCATTTACGTTGACACCATCGAAT
GGTGCAAAACCTTTCGCGGTATGGCATGATAGCGCCCGGAAGAGAGTCAATTCAGGGTGGTGAATGTGAA
ACCAGTAACGTTATACGATGTCGCAGAGTATGCCGGTGTCTCTTATCAGACCGTTTCCCGCGTGGTGAAC
CAGGCCAGCCACGTTTCTGCGAAAACGCGGGAAAAAGTGGAAGCGGCGATGGCGGAGCTGAATTACATTC
CCAACCGCGTGGCACAACAACTGGCGGGCAAACAGTCGTTGCTGATTGGCGTTGCCACCTCCAGTCTGGC
CCTGCACGCGCCGTCGCAAATTGTCGCGGCGATTAAATCTCGCGCCGATCAACTGGGTGCCAGCGTGGTG
GTGTCGATGGTAGAACGAAGCGGCGTCGAAGCCTGTAAAGCGGCGGTGCACAATCTTCTCGCGCAACGCG
TCAGTGGGCTGATCATTAACTATCCGCTGGATGACCAGGATGCCATTGCTGTGGAAGCTGCCTGCACTAA
TGTTCCGGCGTTATTTCTTGATGTCTCTGACCAGACACCCATCAACAGTATTATTTTCTCCCATGAAGAC
GGTACGCGACTGGGCGTGGAGCATCTGGTCGCATTGGGTCACCAGCAAATCGCGCTGTTAGCGGGCCCAT
TAAGTTCTGTCTCGGCGCGTCTGCGTCTGGCTGGCTGGCATAAATATCTCACTCGCAATCAAATTCAGCC
GATAGCGGAACGGGAAGGCGACTGGAGTGCCATGTCCGGTTTTCAACAAACCATGCAAATGCTGAATGAG
GGCATCGTTCCCACTGCGATGCTGGTTGCCAACGATCAGATGGCGCTGGGCGCAATGCGCGCCATTACCG
AGTCCGGGCTGCGCGTTGGTGCGGATATCTCGGTAGTGGGATACGACGATACCGAAGACAGCTCATGTTA
TATCCCGCCGTTAACCACCATCAAACAGGATTTTCGCCTGCTGGGGCAAACCAGCGTGGACCGCTTGCTG
CAACTCTCTCAGGGCCAGGCGGTGAAGGGCAATCAGCTGTTGCCCGTCTCACTGGTGAAAAGAAAAACCA
CCCTGGCGCCCAATACGCAAACCGCCTCTCCCCGCGCGTTGGCCGATTCATTAATGCAGCTGGCACGACA
GGTTTCCCGACTGGAAAGCGGGCAGTGAGGCATCAAATAAAACGAAAGGCTCAGTCGAAAGACTGGGCCT
TTCGTTTTATCTGTTGTTTGTCGGTGAACGCTCTCCTGAGTAGGACAAATCCGCCGCCCTAGACCTAGGG
CGTTCGGCTGCGGCGAGCGGTATCAGCTCACTCAAAGGCGGTAATACGTAAATCACTGCATAATTCGTGT
CGCTCAAGGCGCACTCCCGTTCTGGATAATGTTTTTTGCGCCGACATCATAACGGTTCTGGCTAATATTC
TGAAATGAGCTGTTGACAATTAATCATCGGCTCGTATAATGTGTGGAATTGTGAGCGGATAACAATTTCA
CACAAACGACCATCGACGTCCGACCCTAACGTATACTATGTCCCGCCTGCTGCTGTGTATCTGTGTTCTG
CTGTTCTCTTCTGTGGCGTGGTCTAAACCGCAGCAGTTTTATGTGGGCGTACTGGCTAACTGGGGTCATC
AGCAAGCCGTTGAACGTTGGACCCCGATGATGGAGTATCTGAACGAACATGTGCCGGACGCGGAATTTCA
CGTCTACCCGGGCAACTTCAAAGCACTGAACCTGGCAATGGAACTGGGCCAGATTCAGTTCATTATCACT
AACCCGGGCCAATATCTGTACCTGAGCAATCAGTACCCGCTGTCTTGGCTGGCGACCATGCGTTCTAAGC
GTCACGATGGTACCACTTCTGCGATCGGTTCCGCCATTATTGTCCGCGCGGACAGCGACTACCGCACCCT
GTACGACCTGAAAGGTAAAGTGGTGGCTGCGTCCGACCCGCATGCTCTGGGTGGCTACCAAGCGACCGTC
GGTCTGATGCATTCCCTGGGCATGGATCCGGACACCTTCTTCGGTGAAACCAAGTTTCTGGGCTTTCCAC
TGGATCCGCTGCTGTACCAAGTTCGTGATGGCAACGTTGACGCGGCCATTACCCCACTGTGCACTCTGGA
GGACATGGTTGCACGCGGCGTACTGAAATCTTCCGATTTTCGTGTGCTGAACCCTAGCCGCCCGGATGGT
GTAGAATGCCAGTGCTCTACCACCCTGTACCCGAACTGGTCTTTCGCTGCGACTGAGTCTGTATCCACCG
AACTGTCTAAAGAAATCACGCAGGCACTGCTGGAACTGCCATCCGACAGCCCGGCAGCTATCAAAGCGCA
ACTGACCGGCTGGACCAGCCCGATCTCCCAACTGGCGGTAATCAAACTGTTCAAAGAGCTGCACGTAAAA
ACCCCGGACTCTAGCCGTTGGGAAGCCGTTAAGAAGTGGCTGGAAGAAAACCGTCACTGGGGTATCCTGT
CTGTTCTGGTGTTCATCATTGCAACGCTGTATCACCTGTGGATTGAATACCGCTTCCACCAAAAAAGCTC
TTCTCTGATCGAATCTGAACGTCAGCTGAAACAGCAAGCTGTTGCCCTGGAACGTCTGCAATCTGCTAGC
ATCGTTGGTGAAATTGGTGCGGGTCTGGCCCACGAGATTAATCAGCCGATCGCTGCAATTACCTCTTATT
CTGAAGGTGGCATCATGCGCCTGCAAGGTAAAGAACAGGCGGATACGGATAGCTGCATCGAACTGCTGGA
AAAAATCCACAAACAGAGCACTCGCGCAGGCGAAGTGGTGCACCGCATCCGTGGTCTGCTGAAACGTCGT
GAAGCGGTGATGGTAGATGTTAACATCCTGACCCTGGTGGAAGAATCCATCAGCCTGCTGCGTCTGGAGC
TGGCACGTCGCGAAATCCAGATCAACACTCAGATCAAAGGTGAACCGTTCTTCATTACTGCCGACCGCGT
TGGCCTGCTGCAAGTTCTGATTAACCTGATCAAAAACTCCCTGGACGCGATCGCTGAATCTGATAATGCC
CGTTCTGGTAAAATCAACATCGAACTGGACTTTAAAGAGTACCAGGTAAACGTCTCCATCATCGATAACG
GTCCGGGCCTGGCGATGGATTCTGACACTCTGATGGCTACGTTTTACACTACCAAAATGGATGGCCTGGG
CCTGGGTCTGGCAATCTGCCGCGAAGTTATCAGCAACCACGACGGCCACTTCCTGCTGTCCAACCGTGAC
GACGGCGTTCTGGGCTGTGTGGCAACCCTGAATCTGAAAAAACGCGGTTCTGAAGTGCCGATCGAAGTCT
AATAATCTAGACCAGGCATCAAATAAAACGAAAGGCTCAGTCGAAAGACTGGGCCTTTCGTTTTATCTGT
TGTTTGTCGGTGAACGCTCTCTACTAGAGTCACACTGGCTCACCTTCGGGTGGGCCTTTCTGCGTTTATA
GGTACCCGGGGATCCTCTAGAGTCGACCTGCAGGCATGCAAGCTT
Features (pLannotate 1.2.2; 13 found; start..end, strand, type, name):
      1..117     +  CDS            tnpA (fragment): TN5P_ECOLX - Also known as tnp. Experimental evidence at protein level: Swiss-Prot protein existence level 1. Mediates transposition of transposon Tn5 by a 'cut and paste' mechanism. First, the monomeric transposase binds the 19 bp inverted DNA repeats flanking the transposon. Then, dimerization of the DNA- bound transposase creates a synaptic DNA complex. After nicking of the first DNA strand, excision of the transposon proceeds through a series of intermediates. The transposase then mediates the insertion of the transposon at a new site by strand transfer. The activity of the wild- type tran
    149..940     +  CDS            SmR: aminoglycoside adenylyltransferase (Murphy, 1985); aadA; confers resistance to spectinomycin and streptomycin
    952..1046    +  terminator     lambda t0 terminator: transcription terminator from phage lambda
   1160..1705    +  rep_origin     p15A ori: Plasmids containing the medium-copy-number p15A origin of replication can be propagated in E. coli cells that contain a second plasmid with the ColE1 origin.
   1793..1848    +  rep_origin     RSF ori (fragment): Plasmids containing the RSF 1030 origin of replication can be propagated in E. coli cells that contain additional plasmids with compatible origins.
   1878..1955    +  promoter       lacIq promoter: lacI (mutant); In the lacIq allele, a single base change in the promoter boosts expression of the lacI gene about 10-fold.
   1956..3038    +  CDS            lacI: lac repressor; lacI; The lac repressor binds to the lac operator to inhibit transcription in E. coli. This inhibition can be relieved by adding lactose or isopropyl-β-D-thiogalactopyranoside (IPTG).
   3044..3130    +  terminator     rrnB T1 terminator: Escherichia coli rrnB; transcription terminator T1 from the E. coli rrnB gene
   3303..3331    +  promoter       tac promoter: strong E. coli promoter; hybrid between the trp and lac UV5 promoters
   3339..3355    +  protein_bind   lac operator: The lac repressor binds to the lac operator to inhibit transcription in E. coli. This inhibition can be relieved by adding lactose or isopropyl-β-D-thiogalactopyranoside (IPTG). lac repressor encoded by lacI
   5200..5271    +  terminator     rrnB T1 terminator: transcription terminator T1 from the E. coli rrnB gene
   5287..5314    +  terminator     T7Te terminator: phage T7 early transcription terminator
   5321..5365    +  misc_feature   MCS (fragment): pUC18/19 multiple cloning site
