[The description below was written by a language model from this plasmid's Addgene catalogue record and pLannotate feature annotations shown in this document.]
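Description:
pKD182 is a bacterial expression plasmid of about 5.4 kb built on a p15A replicon and designed to produce ThsS, a protein from Shewanella halifaxensis, in E. coli. It replicates from the p15A origin, which is compatible with ColE1-type plasmids and so allows co-maintenance with a second plasmid. The catalogue entry lists the copy number as high, whereas p15A is generally regarded as a medium-copy origin. Selection is by spectinomycin through an aadA (SmR) aminoglycoside adenylyltransferase gene followed by a lambda t0 terminator. Short annotated fragments of a Tn5 transposase gene, an RSF origin and a pUC multiple cloning site appear to be non-functional remnants of the backbone's assembly.

The payload is a 1,785 bp ThsS coding sequence inserted by Gibson assembly downstream of the tac promoter and an adjacent lac operator. The feature table does not annotate the ThsS gene itself, but the unannotated stretch between the operator and the downstream rrnB T1 and T7Te terminators matches the recorded insert size. The plasmid also carries lacI under the lacIq promoter, ending in its own rrnB T1 terminator, so the lac repressor holds Ptac off until IPTG is added. This makes ThsS expression level tunable. No epitope tag or reporter is recorded.

The associated publication concerns engineered bacterial thiosulfate and tetrathionate sensors for detecting gut inflammation, which suggests that ThsS is the sensing component of a thiosulfate-responsive system. Any partner regulator and output reporter would be supplied from elsewhere, such as a compatible plasmid, since this construct does not contain them.
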