Addgene plasmid #90952: pKD182
Purpose: Expresses ThsS under the Ptac promoter
Depositing lab: Jeffrey Tabor. Depositing organization: Rice University. Publication: Engineering bacterial thiosulfate and tetrathionate sensors for detecting gut inflammation. Daeffler KN, Galley JD, Sheth RU, Ortiz-Velez LC, Bibb CO, Shroyer NF, Britton RA, Tabor JJ. Mol Syst Biol. 2017 Apr 3;13(4):923. doi: 10.15252/msb.20167416. PubMed 28373240.
Backbone
  Vector backbone: p15A
  Total vector size (bp): 5364
  Vector type: Bacterial Expression
Growth in bacteria
  Bacterial resistance: Spectinomycin, 50 μg/mL
  Growth temperature: 37°C
  Growth strain: DH5alpha
  Copy number: High Copy
Gene/Insert
  Gene/Insert name: ThsS
  Species: Shewanella halifaxensis
  Insert size (bp): 1785
  GenBank ID: ABZ77675
  Promoter: Ptac
  Cloning method: Gibson Cloning
  Sequencing primers: 5′ CGGTATCAGCTCACTCAAAGG
Terms and licenses: Academic/Nonprofit Terms; Industry Terms: Not Available to Industry
How to cite: pKD182 was a gift from Jeffrey Tabor (Addgene plasmid # 90952 ; http://n2t.net/addgene:90952 ; RRID:Addgene_90952)
